>Addgene plasmid #114695 | pTK583 | addgene full sequence | sequence record 225112 | Addgene NGS Result
GACGAAAGGGCCTCGTGATACGCCTATTTTTATAGGTTAATGTCATGATAATAATGGTTTCTTAGACGTC
AGGTGGCACTTTTCGGGGAAATGTGCGCGGAACCCCTATTTGTTTATTTTTCTAAATACATTCAAATATG
TATCCGCTCATGAGACAATAACCCTGATAAATGCTTCAATAATATTGAAAAAGGAAGAGTATGAGTATTC
AACATTTCCGTGTCGCCCTTATTCCCTTTTTTGCGGCATTTTGCCTTCCTGTTTTTGCTCACCCAGAAAC
GCTGGTGAAAGTAAAAGATGCTGAAGATCAGTTGGGTGCACGAGTGGGTTACATCGAACTGGATCTCAAC
AGCGGTAAGATCCTTGAGAGTTTTCGCCCCGAAGAACGTTTTCCAATGATGAGCACTTTTAAAGTTCTGC
TATGTGGCGCGGTATTATCCCGTATTGACGCCGGGCAAGAGCAACTCGGTCGCCGCATACACTATTCTCA
GAATGACTTGGTTGAGTACTCACCAGTCACAGAAAAGCATCTTACGGATGGCATGACAGTAAGAGAATTA
TGCAGTGCTGCCATAACCATGAGTGATAACACTGCGGCCAACTTACTTCTGACAACGATCGGAGGACCGA
AGGAGCTAACCGCTTTTTTGCACAACATGGGGGATCATGTAACTCGCCTTGATCGTTGGGAACCGGAGCT
GAATGAAGCCATACCAAACGACGAGCGTGACACCACGATGCCTGTAGCAATGGCAACAACGTTGCGCAAA
CTATTAACTGGCGAACTACTTACTCTAGCTTCCCGGCAACAATTAATAGACTGGATGGAGGCGGATAAAG
TTGCAGGACCACTTCTGCGCTCGGCCCTTCCGGCTGGCTGGTTTATTGCTGATAAATCTGGAGCCGGTGA
GCGTGGGTCTCGCGGTATCATTGCAGCACTGGGGCCAGATGGTAAGCCCTCCCGTATCGTAGTTATCTAC
ACGACGGGGAGTCAGGCAACTATGGATGAACGAAATAGACAGATCGCTGAGATAGGTGCCTCACTGATTA
AGCATTGGTAACTGTCAGACCAAGTTTACTCATATATACTTTAGATTGATTTAAAACTTCATTTTTAATT
TAAAAGGATCTAGGTGAAGATCCTTTTTGATAATCTCATGACCAAAATCCCTTAACGTGAGTTTTCGTTC
CACTGAGCGTCAGACCCCGTAGAAAAGATCAAAGGATCTTCTTGAGATCCTTTTTTTCTGCGCGTAATCT
GCTGCTTGCAAACAAAAAAACCACCGCTACCAGCGGTGGTTTGTTTGCCGGATCAAGAGCTACCAACTCT
TTTTCCGAAGGTAACTGGCTTCAGCAGAGCGCAGATACCAAATACTGTTCTTCTAGTGTAGCCGTAGTTA
GGCCACCACTTCAAGAACTCTGTAGCACCGCCTACATACCTCGCTCTGCTAATCCTGTTACCAGTGGCTG
CTGCCAGTGGCGATAAGTCGTGTCTTACCGGGTTGGACTCAAGACGATAGTTACCGGATAAGGCGCAGCG
GTCGGGCTGAACGGGGGGTTCGTGCACACAGCCCAGCTTGGAGCGAACGACCTACACCGAACTGAGATAC
CTACAGCGTGAGCTATGAGAAAGCGCCACGCTTCCCGAAGGGAGAAAGGCGGACAGGTATCCGGTAAGCG
GCAGGGTCGGAACAGGAGAGCGCACGAGGGAGCTTCCAGGGGGAAACGCCTGGTATCTTTATAGTCCTGT
CGGGTTTCGCCACCTCTGACTTGAGCGTCGATTTTTGTGATGCTCGTCAGGGGGGCGGAGCCTATGGAAA
AACGCCAGCAACGCGGCCTTTTTACGGTTCCTGGCCTTTTGCTGGCCTTTTGCTCACATGTTCTTTCCTG
CGTTATCCCCTGATTCTGTGGATAACCGTATTACCGCCTTTGAGTGAGCTGATACCGCTCGCCGCAGCCG
AACGACCGAGCGCAGCGAGTCAGTGAGCGAGGAAGCGGAAGAGCGCCCAATACGCAAACCGCCTCTCCCC
GCGCGTTGGCCGATTCATTAATGCAGCTGGCACGACAGGTTTCCCGACTGGAAAGCGGGCAGTGAGCGCA
ACGCAATTAATGTGAGTTAGCTCACTCATTAGGCACCCCAGGCTTTACACTTTATGCTTCCGGCTCGTAT
GTTGTGTGGAATTGTGAGCGGATAACAATTTCACACAGGAAACAGCTATGACCATGATTACGCCAAGCTC
GGCGCGCCATTGGGATGGAACGAGCCTCAAAGAAGGCCCTGTCCAAGGCTTCCCCCAACACTCGCAGTGG
AACCCGCCGTTCTCCGCGCATTGCCACCACCACAGCCAGCGCCGCCACTGCTGCCGCCATTGGTGCCACC
CCTCGAGCCAAGGGCAAGGTAGAGGCACTGGCAGGATGGGGGAGGGAAACCCGATGAGAGCATGGGCACC
CCCCAGACCGCCCCACCAAGTAGCATCCAAGATGGGGCCACGCCAGGCTGCTGGAGGGTGTGGGGTAAGA
GGTGTCCCTGTCCTGGTAGCTCCTCTCCAAGGAGAGAAGACAGATGGCCCCATTCTCATGGAGAGCACCC
AGAGCTGCTCAGGCACAGCCAGCAACTGATAACCCTGGGGCTCACAAGGGAGGGGAACCAGACAGGGGCG
TGGGAGCAGGAAGAGATCTTCCCAGCCAGTGGGTGCAGGCTAGTATCGCAAGTTCTCATCTGGCCATGTG
ACTGTGTCTCTTTCAGGCAAAGCACGGAGGATCCGGTGCAGGCGCCGCTAGCATGGACAAAGACTGCGAA
ATGAAGCGCACCACCCTGGATAGCCCTCTGGGCAAGCTGGAACTGTCTGGGTGCGAACAGGGCCTGCACC
GTATCATCTTCCTGGGCAAAGGAACATCTGCCGCCGACGCCGTGGAAGTGCCTGCCCCAGCCGCCGTGCT
GGGCGGACCAGAGCCACTGATGCAGGCCACCGCCTGGCTCAACGCCTACTTTCACCAGCCTGAGGCCATC
GAGGAGTTCCCTGTGCCAGCCCTGCACCACCCAGTGTTCCAGCAGGAGAGCTTTACCCGCCAGGTGCTGT
GGAAACTGCTGAAAGTGGTGAAGTTCGGAGAGGTCATCAGCTACAGCCACCTGGCCGCCCTGGCCGGCAA
TCCCGCCGCCACCGCCGCCGTGAAAACCGCCCTGAGCGGAAATCCCGTGCCCATTCTGATCCCCTGCCAC
CGGGTGGTGCAGGGCGACCTGGACGTGGGGGGCTACGAGGGCGGGCTCGCCGTGAAAGAGTGGCTGCTGG
CCCACGAGGGCCACAGACTGGGCAAGCCTGGGCTGGGTTAATCTAGATAACTGATCATAATCAGCCATAC
CACATTTGTAGAGGTTTTACTTGCTTTAAAAAACCTCCCACACCTCCCCCTGAACCTGAAACATAAAATG
AATGCAATTGTTGTTGTTAACTTGTTTATTGCAGCTTATAATGGTTACAAATAAAGCAATAGCATCACAA
ATTTCACAAATAAAGCATTTTTTTCACTGCATTCTAGTTGTGGTTTGTCCAAACTCATCAATGTATCTTA
ACGCGTCGATCATATTCAATAACCCTTAATATAACTTCGTATAATGTATGCTATACGAAGTTATTAGGTC
TGAAGAGGAGTTTACGTCCAGCCAAGCTTAGGATCTCGACCTCGAAATTCTACCGGGTAGGGGAGGCGCT
TTTCCCAAGGCAGTCTGGAGCATGCGCTTTAGCAGCCCCGCTGGGCACTTGGCGCTACACAAGTGGCCTC
TGGCCTCGCACACATTCCACATCCACCGGTAGGCGCCAACCGACTCCGTTCTTTGGTGGCCCCTTCGCGC
CACCTTCTACTCCTCCCCTAGTCAGGAAGTTCCCCCCCGCCCCGCAGCTCGCGTCGTGCAGGACGTGACA
AATGGAAGTAGCACGTCTCACTAGTCTCGTGCAGATGGACAGCACCGCTGAGCAATGGAAGCGGGTAGGC
CTTTGGGGCAGCGGCCAATAGCAGCTTTGCTCCTTCGCTTTCTGGGCTCAGAGGCTGGGAAGGGGTGGGT
CCGGGGGCGGGCTCAGGGGCGGGCTCAGGGGCGGGGCGGGCGCCCGAAGGTCCTCCGGAGGCCCGGCATT
CTGCACGCTTCAAAAGCGCACGTCTGCCGCGCTGTTCTCCTCTTCCTCATCTCCGGGCCTTTCGACCTGC
ATCCATCTAGATCTCGAGCAGCTGAAGCTTACCGCTAGCATGGATAGATCCGGAAAGCCTGAACTCACCG
CGACGTCTGTCGAGAAGTTTCTGATCGAAAAGTTCGACAGCGTCTCCGACCTGATGCAGCTCTCGGAGGG
CGAAGAATCTCGTGCTTTCAGCTTCGATGTAGGAGGGCGTGGATATGTCCTGCGGGTAAATAGCTGCGCC
GATGGTTTCTACAAAGATCGTTATGTTTATCGGCACTTTGCATCGGCCGCGCTCCCGATTCCGGAAGTGC
TTGACATTGGGGAATTCAGCGAGAGCCTGACCTATTGCATCTCCCGCCGTGCACAGGGTGTCACGTTGCA
AGACCTGCCTGAAACCGAACTGCCCGCTGTTCTGCAGCCGGTCGCGGAGGCCATGGATGCGATCGCTGCG
GCCGATCTTAGCCAGACGAGCGGGTTCGGCCCATTCGGACCGCAAGGAATCGGTCAATACACTACATGGC
GTGATTTCATATGCGCGATTGCTGATCCCCATGTGTATCACTGGCAAACTGTGATGGACGACACCGTCAG
TGCGTCCGTCGCGCAGGCTCTCGATGAGCTGATGCTTTGGGCCGAGGACTGCCCCGAAGTCCGGCACCTC
GTGCACGCGGATTTCGGCTCCAACAATGTCCTGACGGACAATGGCCGCATAACAGCGGTCATTGACTGGA
GCGAGGCGATGTTCGGGGATTCCCAATACGAGGTCGCCAACATCTTCTTCTGGAGGCCGTGGTTGGCTTG
TATGGAGCAGCAGACGCGCTACTTCGAGCGGAGGCATCCGGAGCTTGCAGGATCGCCGCGGCTCCGGGCG
TATATGCTCCGCATTGGTCTTGACCAACTCTATCAGAGCTTGGTTGACGGCAATTTCGATGATGCAGCTT
GGGCGCAGGGTCGATGCGACGCAATCGTCCGATCCGGAGCCGGGACTGTCGGGCGTACACAAATCGCCCG
CAGAAGCGCGGCCGTCTGGACCGATGGCTGTGTAGAAGTACTCGCCGATAGTGGAAACCGACGCCCCAGC
ACTCGTCCGAGGGCAAAGGAATAGGCTAGCCGCCCGCCCCACGACCCGCAGCGCCCGACCGAAAGGAGCG
CACGACCCCATGCATCGATGATATCAGATCCCCGGGATGCAGAAATTGATGATCTATTAAACAATAAAGA
TGTCCACTAAAATGGAAGTTTTTCCTGTCATACTTTGTTAAGAAGGGTGAGAACAGAGTACCTACATTTT
GAATGGAAGGATTGGAGCTACGGGGGTGGGGGTGGGGTGGGATTAGATAAATGCCTGCTCTTTACTGAAG
GCTCTTTACTATTGCTTTATGATAATGTTTCATAGTTGGATATCATAATTTAAACAAGCAAAACCAAATT
AAGGGCCAGCTCATTCCTCCCACTCATGATCTATAGATCTATAGATCTCTCGTGGGATCATTGTTTTTCT
CTTGATTCCCACTTTGTGGTTCTAAGTACTGTGGTTTCCAAATGTGTCAGTTTCATAGCCTGAAGAACGA
GATCAGCAGCCTCTGTTCCACATACACTTCATTCTCAGTATTGTTTTGCCAAGTTCTAATTCCATCAGAA
GCTGGTCGAGATCCGGAACCCTTAATATAACTTCGTATAATGTATGCTATACGAAGTTATTAGGTCCCTC
GAAGAGGTTCACTAGGATCCCTGTGTCCCCGATGCTGACCTCACCTGGTCCTCCGCCTACTGTCCCTCTC
AGTGCCTTCTCTCAGCTCCCAGGCCAACAGTAGCCAAACCCCTAGAGACAGTGATGCCTGCCCGCACCCT
GGCCTGGTCCCTGGTCCTTCACTGGCGCCTTCTCGGAGCTGGCCCAGGGGGCCTGGAGCATGGACAGTGT
GGGCGCTCTCCCTACCTTGCCTCCTTTTTTCTTAAAGCAAAGTCACTTCTCCATCACAACCAGATTTGAG
GCTGGTTTTGATGGCTGGGTCCTTGGGCCTGGCCAGTCTTCCTCTTAGCCTCTGGATCTAGAAGGGACCA
TAAGAGGAGTAGGCCCTGGTTCCTGCTGTCCTGGTGGCTGGGCCCAGCAGGGGCCCTCACTCTTGAAGTC
CAGGACTGGGTCTGACCTGGTGGGAGCACCTGCCAGAGGATGCTCTTTCCCAGGACGGATGGGCCCTATG
TCTCAGGAGTGGGGTTGGGGGACAGCCGTTCCATCCCAATACGCGTCAATTCACTGGCCGTCGTTTTACA
ACGTCGTGACTGGGAAAACCCTGGCGTTACCCAACTTAATCGCCTTGCAGCACATCCCCCTTTCGCCAGC
TGGCGTAATAGCGAAGAGGCCCGCACCGATCGCCCTTCCCAACAGTTGCGCAGCCTGAATGGCGAATGGC
GCCTGATGCGGTATTTTCTCCTTACGCATCTGTGCGGTATTTCACACCGCATATGGTGCACTCTCAGTAC
AATCTGCTCTGATGCCGCATAGTTAAGCCAGCCCCGACACCCGCCAACACCCGCTGACGCGCCCTGACGG
GCTTGTCTGCTCCCGGCATCCGCTTACAGACAAGCTGTGACCGTCTCCGGGAGCTGCATGTGTCAGAGGT
TTTCACCGTCATCACCGAAACGCGCGA
Features (pLannotate 1.2.2; 18 found; start..end, strand, type, name):
     96..200     +  promoter       AmpR promoter: bla
    201..1061    +  CDS            AmpR: β-lactamase; bla; confers resistance to ampicillin, carbenicillin, and related antibiotics
   1232..1820    +  rep_origin     ori: high-copy-number ColE1/pMB1/pBR322/pUC origin of replication
   2003..2095    +  CDS            lacI (fragment): lac repressor; lacI; The lac repressor binds to the lac operator to inhibit transcription in E. coli. This inhibition can be relieved by adding lactose or isopropyl-β-D-thiogalactopyranoside (IPTG).
   2108..2129    +  protein_bind   CAP binding site: CAP binding activates transcription in the presence of cAMP. E. coli catabolite activator protein
   2144..2174    +  promoter       lac promoter: promoter for the E. coli lac operon
   2182..2198    +  protein_bind   lac operator: The lac repressor binds to the lac operator to inhibit transcription in E. coli. This inhibition can be relieved by adding lactose or isopropyl-β-D-thiogalactopyranoside (IPTG). lac repressor encoded by lacI
   2783..3328    +  CDS            SNAP-tag®: human O6-alkylguanine-DNA-alkyltransferase variant that forms covalent bonds with benzylguanine derivatives fast-reacting variant, optimized for mammalian expression
   3342..3426    +  CDS            large T antigen (fragment): large T antigen from SV40 (simian virus 40)
   3449..3570    +  polyA_signal   SV40 poly(A) signal: SV40 polyadenylation signal
   3601..3634    -  protein_bind   loxP: Cre-mediated recombination occurs in the 8-bp core sequence (GCATACAT). Cre recombinase
   3695..4194    +  promoter       PGK promoter: mouse phosphoglycerate kinase 1 promoter
   4254..5274    +  CDS            HygR (fragment): aminoglycoside phosphotransferase from E. coli; aph(4)-Ia; confers resistance to hygromycin
   5358..5810    +  polyA_signal   PGK poly(A) signal: mouse phosphoglycerate kinase 1 polyadenylation signal
   5837..5870    -  protein_bind   loxP: Cre-mediated recombination occurs in the 8-bp core sequence (GCATACAT). Cre recombinase
   6419..6576    +  CDS            lacZα (fragment): LacZα fragment of β-galactosidase; lacZ fragment
   6582..6681    -  misc_feature   bom (fragment): basis of mobility region from pBR322
   6783..1       -  CDS            rop (fragment) (across the origin): Rop protein, which maintains plasmids at low copy number; rop
