[The description below was written by a language model from this plasmid's Addgene catalogue record and pLannotate feature annotations shown in this document.]
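Description:
pTK583 is a pUC57-based donor (repair template) plasmid intended for knock-in of a SNAP-tag at the C-terminal end of the endogenous NuMA locus. It is propagated in E. coli through the high-copy ColE1/pUC origin and selected with ampicillin via the bla gene. Remnants of the cloning vector (lac promoter and operator, CAP site, and lacI, lacZα, bom and rop fragments) flank the insert and play no role in the payload.

The annotated cargo begins with a SNAP-tag coding sequence, an O6-alkylguanine-DNA-alkyltransferase variant that reacts covalently with benzylguanine derivatives and so allows the tagged protein to be labelled with fluorescent or other substrates. No promoter is annotated directly upstream of it, which fits a design in which the tag is fused in frame to the NuMA coding sequence and expressed from the native promoter after integration. The tag is followed by an SV40 poly(A) signal. Downstream sits a selection cassette made of the mouse PGK promoter, a hygromycin resistance gene and the PGK poly(A) signal, which allows enrichment of cells that have integrated the donor. This cassette is bracketed by two loxP sites in the same orientation, so Cre recombinase could excise the marker afterwards.

Unannotated stretches of several hundred base pairs lie on either side of the SNAP–HygR module, between it and the vector sequences. These are plausibly the NuMA homology arms that direct homology-directed repair, but the record does not identify them. It also does not state the species of the target locus, the arm lengths or the nuclease used to cut the genome.
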