Addgene plasmid #114695: pTK583
Purpose: SNAP-tagging at NuMA's C-terminal locus
Depositing lab: Tomomi Kiyomitsu. Depositing organization: Nagoya University. Publication: Dynein-Dynactin-NuMA clusters generate cortical spindle-pulling forces as a multi-arm ensemble. Okumura M, Natsume T, Kanemaki MT, Kiyomitsu T. Elife. 2018 May 31;7. pii: 36559. doi: 10.7554/eLife.36559. PubMed 29848445.
Backbone
  Vector backbone: pUC57
Growth in bacteria
  Bacterial resistance: Ampicillin, 100 μg/mL
  Growth temperature: 37°C
  Growth strain: DH5alpha
  Copy number: Unknown
Gene/Insert
  Gene/Insert name: SNAP
Terms and licenses: Academic/Nonprofit Terms; Industry Terms: Not Available to Industry
How to cite: pTK583 was a gift from Tomomi Kiyomitsu (Addgene plasmid # 114695 ; http://n2t.net/addgene:114695 ; RRID:Addgene_114695)
